Addgene plasmid #158935: JGI_018131
Purpose: Hydrocarbon Structures for Fuels and Chemicals
Depositing lab: Joint Genome Institute.
Backbone
  Vector backbone: pET28b
  Vector type: Synthetic Biology
Growth in bacteria
  Bacterial resistance: Kanamycin, 50 μg/mL
  Growth temperature: 37°C
  Growth strain: Top10
  Copy number: High Copy
Gene/Insert
  Gene/Insert name: WP_119951226_1 (alt name: Batch220B_p069)
  Species: Synthetic
  Cloning method: Gibson Cloning
Terms and licenses: Academic/Nonprofit Terms; Industry Terms: Not Available to Industry
Depositor comments: pET28b_NdeIXhoI vector with WP_119951226_1 insert, JGI ICE Registry: https://registry.jgi.doe.gov/entry/18131
How to cite: JGI_018131 was a gift from Joint Genome Institute (Addgene plasmid # 158935 ; http://n2t.net/addgene:158935 ; RRID:Addgene_158935)
