[The description below was written by a language model from this plasmid's Addgene catalogue record and pLannotate feature annotations shown in this document.]
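Description:
JGI_018131 is a bacterial expression plasmid built on the pET28b backbone, carrying a synthetic insert designated WP_119951226_1 that was placed between the vector's NdeI and XhoI sites by Gibson assembly. The record lists it under synthetic biology, as part of a project on hydrocarbon structures for fuels and chemicals. It does not state what protein the insert encodes or its source organism beyond "synthetic". The name resembles a protein database accession, and the insert itself is unannotated in the feature table, occupying the roughly 1 kb gap between the N-terminal tag region and the downstream His-tag match.

The 6,318 nt sequence shows the standard pET expression architecture. A T7 promoter, which spans the numbering origin of the circular map, is followed by a lac operator and the T7 gene 10 ribosome binding site. Next come a short His-tag-type match (annotated as a fragment of a composite tag) and a thrombin cleavage site upstream of the insert. A second His-tag match and the T7 terminator lie downstream, but the record does not establish whether the C-terminal tag is translated, as this depends on whether the insert has a stop codon. The plasmid-borne lacI gene, under its own promoter, supplies repressor, so transcription stays low until IPTG induction in a host that provides T7 RNA polymerase.

Selection is by kanamycin through the aph(3')-Ia gene. Replication relies on the pBR322-type ColE1 origin with its bom and rop elements, although the catalogue lists the plasmid as high copy. An f1 origin is also present, and the short tetracycline-resistance and other fragment hits are backbone remnants. The likely use is recombinant production and affinity purification of the encoded protein in E. coli for enzyme characterisation.
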