Features (pLannotate 1.2.2; 20 found; start..end, strand, type, name):
      1..25      +  protein_bind   lac operator: The lac repressor binds to the lac operator to inhibit transcription in E. coli. This inhibition can be relieved by adding lactose or isopropyl-β-D-thiogalactopyranoside (IPTG). lac repressor encoded by lacI
     40..62      +  RBS            RBS: efficient ribosome binding site from bacteriophage T7 gene 10 (Olins and Rangwala, 1989)
     81..97      +  CDS            capTEV™ (fragment): composite tag for in vivo biotinylation, TEV protease cleavage, and 6xHis tagging
    108..125     +  CDS            thrombin site: thrombin recognition and cleavage site
   1164..1181    +  CDS            9xHis (fragment): 9xHis affinity tag
   1191..1240    +  CDS            SET1 (fragment): solubility-enhancement tag derived from T7 phage gene 10B
   1248..1295    +  terminator     T7 terminator: transcription terminator for bacteriophage T7 RNA polymerase
   1332..1760    +  rep_origin     f1 ori (sequence partly withheld): f1 bacteriophage origin of replication; arrow indicates direction of (+) strand synthesis
   1813..1870    +  promoter       AmpR promoter (fragment): bla
   1879..2694    -  CDS            KanR: aminoglycoside phosphotransferase; aph(3')-Ia; confers resistance to kanamycin in bacteria or G418 (Geneticin®) in eukaryotes
   2816..3404    +  rep_origin     ori: high-copy-number ColE1/pMB1/pBR322/pUC origin of replication
   3590..3729    -  misc_feature   bom: basis of mobility region from pBR322
   3831..4022    -  CDS            rop: Rop protein, which maintains plasmids at low copy number; rop
   4039..4419    +  CDS            YPB1_ECOLX: Protein predicted: Swiss-Prot protein existence level 4. From Escherichia coli.
   4491..4782    -  CDS            TcR (fragment): tetracycline efflux protein; tet; confers resistance to tetracycline
   4797..4818    -  protein_bind   CAP binding site: CAP binding activates transcription in the presence of cAMP. E. coli catabolite activator protein
   4831..5913    -  CDS            lacI: lac repressor; lacI; The lac repressor binds to the lac operator to inhibit transcription in E. coli. This inhibition can be relieved by adding lactose or isopropyl-β-D-thiogalactopyranoside (IPTG).
   5914..5991    -  promoter       lacI promoter: lacI
   5999..6278    -  CDS            TcR (fragment): tetracycline efflux protein; tet; confers resistance to tetracycline
   6300..6318    +  promoter       T7 promoter: promoter for bacteriophage T7 RNA polymerase
>Addgene plasmid #158935 | JGI_018131 | addgene full sequence | sequence record 316872 | Addgene NGS Result
GGAATTGTGAGCGGATAACAATTCCCCTCTAGAAATAATTTTGTTTAACTTTAAGAAGGAGATATACCAT
GGGCAGCAGCCATCATCATCATCATCACAGCAGCGGCCTGGTGCCGCGCGGCAGCCATATGCCGAACGCT
GGACAGCGGTATTCTGATGTTGTTATATCTGGTCTGGCGCATCTGGATGCCCCTCAGGTTCTTACGTCTG
AAGCAATCGAGGATAGGTTGGCTCCAGCAATGAAACGACTGGGCGTTGGTCGTGGTTTGCTGGGGAGGTT
AGTCGGAATCTCTCAACGGCGTGTGTGGGATGAGGGAACACCTCCGTCCGATCCAGCCGCTGAAGCGGGT
CGGCGAGCGATTGAGCGCTCAGGTGTACCGGCGGAACAGCTGGGCATGCTGGTTAATACGAGTGTAAGCC
GCGATTTTCTAGAACCCTCGACGGCGAGCATTGTACACGGGAAATTGGGTCTGCCTACCACTGCTATGAA
TTTTGATCTAGGCAACGCTTGCCTGGGGTTCGTAAATGGAATGAATCTCGTGAGTACAATGATCGAGCGC
GGTGAGATTGACCATGGCATTGTCGTCAACGCGGAAAGCTCACGATTTGTAGTAGAAAGTACGATTGAGC
GTCTGCTGACGAAGGGGACCCCTGAAGTTCTACGTGAACAATTTGCCACTCTGACCCTAGGTAGCGGGGC
GGTTGCGATGGTTCTTTCCCGTAAGGGTACCGTGGACGATGGGCACGCCTACCTCGGAGGGCTGTCTCGC
GCATCGACCCAACACGCTCATCTGTGCACCGGCCATGCCCATGAAATGTTGACTGACTTACGCGGCCTGC
TGGACGCTGGAATCGAGCTTGGTCACCTGACCTGGAAGGAGGCTGTTGACGCTTATGGTTGGGATCCAGA
TGGTTTTGATTTGTACGCACTGCACCAGGTAAGTCTGGTACATACACGAGCAGTGTGCGACACCCTGGGG
ATCGACCCACAACGTGTTCCACTGATCTTCCCAGAACATGGTAACATGGGCCCGGCTAGTGTACCGTATG
TGCTGAGCAAAGCTGCCGAAGAAGGTCGTCTGCGGAGGGGCGATAAAGCAGTATTGATGGGAATTGGCAG
CGGTCTTAACGCTTGCGCGGCAGAAGTTCATTGGTGACTCGAGCACCACCACCACCACCACTGAGATCCG
GCTGCTAACAAAGCCCGAAAGGAAGCTGAGTTGGCTGCTGCCACCGCTGAGCAATAACTAGCATAACCCC
TTGGGGCCTCTAAACGGGTCTTGAGGGGTTTTTTGCTGAAAGGAGGAACTATATCCGGATTGGCGAATGG
G
[124 nt withheld, positions 1332-1455]
C
[91 nt withheld, positions 1457-1547]
A
[49 nt withheld, positions 1549-1597]
CCTTTGACGTTGGAGTCCACGTTCTTT
[37 nt withheld, positions 1625-1661]
ACCCTATCTCGGTCTATTCTTTTGATTTATAAGGGATTTTGCCGATTTCGGCCTATTGGTTAAAAAATGA
GCTGATTTAACAAAAATTTAACGCGAATTTTAACAAAATATTAACGCTTACAATTTAGGTGGCACTTTTC
GGGGAAATGTGCGCGGAACCCCTATTTGTTTATTTTTCTAAATACATTCAAATATGTATCCGCTCATGAA
TTAATTCTTAGAAAAACTCATCGAGCATCAAATGAAACTGCAATTTATTCATATCAGGATTATCAATACC
ATATTTTTGAAAAAGCCGTTTCTGTAATGAAGGAGAAAACTCACCGAGGCAGTTCCATAGGATGGCAAGA
TCCTGGTATCGGTCTGCGATTCCGACTCGTCCAACATCAATACAACCTATTAATTTCCCCTCGTCAAAAA
TAAGGTTATCAAGTGAGAAATCACCATGAGTGACGACTGAATCCGGTGAGAATGGCAAAAGTTTATGCAT
TTCTTTCCAGACTTGTTCAACAGGCCAGCCATTACGCTCGTCATCAAAATCACTCGCATCAACCAAACCG
TTATTCATTCGTGATTGCGCCTGAGCGAGACGAAATACGCGATCGCTGTTAAAAGGACAATTACAAACAG
GAATCGAATGCAACCGGCGCAGGAACACTGCCAGCGCATCAACAATATTTTCACCTGAATCAGGATATTC
TTCTAATACCTGGAATGCTGTTTTCCCGGGGATCGCAGTGGTGAGTAACCATGCATCATCAGGAGTACGG
ATAAAATGCTTGATGGTCGGAAGAGGCATAAATTCCGTCAGCCAGTTTAGTCTGACCATCTCATCTGTAA
CATCATTGGCAACGCTACCTTTGCCATGTTTCAGAAACAACTCTGGCGCATCGGGCTTCCCATACAATCG
ATAGATTGTCGCACCTGATTGCCCGACATTATCGCGAGCCCATTTATACCCATATAAATCAGCATCCATG
TTGGAATTTAATCGCGGCCTAGAGCAAGACGTTTCCCGTTGAATATGGCTCATAACACCCCTTGTATTAC
TGTTTATGTAAGCAGACAGTTTTATTGTTCATGACCAAAATCCCTTAACGTGAGTTTTCGTTCCACTGAG
CGTCAGACCCCGTAGAAAAGATCAAAGGATCTTCTTGAGATCCTTTTTTTCTGCGCGTAATCTGCTGCTT
GCAAACAAAAAAACCACCGCTACCAGCGGTGGTTTGTTTGCCGGATCAAGAGCTACCAACTCTTTTTCCG
AAGGTAACTGGCTTCAGCAGAGCGCAGATACCAAATACTGTCCTTCTAGTGTAGCCGTAGTTAGGCCACC
ACTTCAAGAACTCTGTAGCACCGCCTACATACCTCGCTCTGCTAATCCTGTTACCAGTGGCTGCTGCCAG
TGGCGATAAGTCGTGTCTTACCGGGTTGGACTCAAGACGATAGTTACCGGATAAGGCGCAGCGGTCGGGC
TGAACGGGGGGTTCGTGCACACAGCCCAGCTTGGAGCGAACGACCTACACCGAACTGAGATACCTACAGC
GTGAGCTATGAGAAAGCGCCACGCTTCCCGAAGGGAGAAAGGCGGACAGGTATCCGGTAAGCGGCAGGGT
CGGAACAGGAGAGCGCACGAGGGAGCTTCCAGGGGGAAACGCCTGGTATCTTTATAGTCCTGTCGGGTTT
CGCCACCTCTGACTTGAGCGTCGATTTTTGTGATGCTCGTCAGGGGGGCGGAGCCTATGGAAAAACGCCA
GCAACGCGGCCTTTTTACGGTTCCTGGCCTTTTGCTGGCCTTTTGCTCACATGTTCTTTCCTGCGTTATC
CCCTGATTCTGTGGATAACCGTATTACCGCCTTTGAGTGAGCTGATACCGCTCGCCGCAGCCGAACGACC
GAGCGCAGCGAGTCAGTGAGCGAGGAAGCGGAAGAGCGCCTGATGCGGTATTTTCTCCTTACGCATCTGT
GCGGTATTTCACACCGCAATGGTGCACTCTCAGTACAATCTGCTCTGATGCCGCATAGTTAAGCCAGTAT
ACACTCCGCTATCGCTACGTGACTGGGTCATGGCTGCGCCCCGACACCCGCCAACACCCGCTGACGCGCC
CTGACGGGCTTGTCTGCTCCCGGCATCCGCTTACAGACAAGCTGTGACCGTCTCCGGGAGCTGCATGTGT
CAGAGGTTTTCACCGTCATCACCGAAACGCGCGAGGCAGCTGCGGTAAAGCTCATCAGCGTGGTCGTGAA
GCGATTCACAGATGTCTGCCTGTTCATCCGCGTCCAGCTCGTTGAGTTTCTCCAGAAGCGTTAATGTCTG
GCTTCTGATAAAGCGGGCCATGTTAAGGGCGGTTTTTTCCTGTTTGGTCACTGATGCCTCCGTGTAAGGG
GGATTTCTGTTCATGGGGGTAATGATACCGATGAAACGAGAGAGGATGCTCACGATACGGGTTACTGATG
ATGAACATGCCCGGTTACTGGAACGTTGTGAGGGTAAACAACTGGCGGTATGGATGCGGCGGGACCAGAG
AAAAATCACTCAGGGTCAATGCCAGCGCTTCGTTAATACAGATGTAGGTGTTCCACAGGGTAGCCAGCAG
CATCCTGCGATGCAGATCCGGAACATAATGGTGCAGGGCGCTGACTTCCGCGTTTCCAGACTTTACGAAA
CACGGAAACCGAAGACCATTCATGTTGTTGCTCAGGTCGCAGACGTTTTGCAGCAGCAGTCGCTTCACGT
TCGCTCGCGTATCGGTGATTCATTCTGCTAACCAGTAAGGCAACCCCGCCAGCCTAGCCGGGTCCTCAAC
GACAGGAGCACGATCATGCGCACCCGTGGGGCCGCCATGCCGGCGATAATGGCCTGCTTCTCGCCGAAAC
GTTTGGTGGCGGGACCAGTGACGAAGGCTTGAGCGAGGGCGTGCAAGATTCCGAATACCGCAAGCGACAG
GCCGATCATCGTCGCGCTCCAGCGAAAGCGGTCCTCGCCGAAAATGACCCAGAGCGCTGCCGGCACCTGT
CCTACGAGTTGCATGATAAAGAAGACAGTCATAAGTGCGGCGACGATAGTCATGCCCCGCGCCCACCGGA
AGGAGCTGACTGGGTTGAAGGCTCTCAAGGGCATCGGTCGAGATCCCGGTGCCTAATGAGTGAGCTAACT
TACATTAATTGCGTTGCGCTCACTGCCCGCTTTCCAGTCGGGAAACCTGTCGTGCCAGCTGCATTAATGA
ATCGGCCAACGCGCGGGGAGAGGCGGTTTGCGTATTGGGCGCCAGGGTGGTTTTTCTTTTCACCAGTGAG
ACGGGCAACAGCTGATTGCCCTTCACCGCCTGGCCCTGAGAGAGTTGCAGCAAGCGGTCCACGCTGGTTT
GCCCCAGCAGGCGAAAATCCTGTTTGATGGTGGTTAACGGCGGGATATAACATGAGCTGTCTTCGGTATC
GTCGTATCCCACTACCGAGATATCCGCACCAACGCGCAGCCCGGACTCGGTAATGGCGCGCATTGCGCCC
AGCGCCATCTGATCGTTGGCAACCAGCATCGCAGTGGGAACGATGCCCTCATTCAGCATTTGCATGGTTT
GTTGAAAACCGGACATGGCACTCCAGTCGCCTTCCCGTTCCGCTATCGGCTGAATTTGATTGCGAGTGAG
ATATTTATGCCAGCCAGCCAGACGCAGACGCGCCGAGACAGAACTTAATGGGCCCGCTAACAGCGCGATT
TGCTGGTGACCCAATGCGACCAGATGCTCCACGCCCAGTCGCGTACCGTCTTCATGGGAGAAAATAATAC
TGTTGATGGGTGTCTGGTCAGAGACATCAAGAAATAACGCCGGAACATTAGTGCAGGCAGCTTCCACAGC
AATGGCATCCTGGTCATCCAGCGGATAGTTAATGATCAGCCCACTGACGCGTTGCGCGAGAAGATTGTGC
ACCGCCGCTTTACAGGCTTCGACGCCGCTTCGTTCTACCATCGACACCACCACGCTGGCACCCAGTTGAT
CGGCGCGAGATTTAATCGCCGCGACAATTTGCGACGGCGCGTGCAGGGCCAGACTGGAGGTGGCAACGCC
AATCAGCAACGACTGTTTGCCCGCCAGTTGTTGTGCCACGCGGTTGGGAATGTAATTCAGCTCCGCCATC
GCCGCTTCCACTTTTTCCCGCGTTTTCGCAGAAACGTGGCTGGCCTGGTTCACCACGCGGGAAACGGTCT
GATAAGAGACACCGGCATACTCTGCGACATCGTATAACGTTACTGGTTTCACATTCACCACCCTGAATTG
ACTCTCTTCCGGGCGCTATCATGCCATACCGCGAAAGGTTTTGCGCCATTCGATGGTGTCCGGGATCTCG
ACGCTCTCCCTTATGCGACTCCTGCATTAGGAAGCAGCCCAGTAGTAGGTTGAGGCCGTTGAGCACCGCC
GCCGCAAGGAATGGTGCATGCAAGGAGATGGCGCCCAACAGTCCCCCGGCCACGGGGCCTGCCACCATAC
CCACGCCGAAACAAGCGCTCATGAGCCCGAAGTGGCGAGCCCGATCTTCCCCATCGGTGATGTCGGCGAT
ATAGGCGCCAGCAACCGCACCTGTGGCGCCGGTGATGCCGGCCACGATGCGTCCGGCGTAGAGGATCGAG
ATCTCGATCCCGCGAAATTAATACGACTCACTATAGG
