>Addgene plasmid #158935 | JGI_018131 | depositor partial sequence | sequence record 306645 | gene insert with vector overlaps
CACAGCAGCGGCCTGGTGCCGCGCGGCAGCCATATGCCGAACGCTGGACAGCGGTATTCTGATGTTGTTA
TATCTGGTCTGGCGCATCTGGATGCCCCTCAGGTTCTTACGTCTGAAGCAATCGAGGATAGGTTGGCTCC
AGCAATGAAACGACTGGGCGTTGGTCGTGGTTTGCTGGGGAGGTTAGTCGGAATCTCTCAACGGCGTGTG
TGGGATGAGGGAACACCTCCGTCCGATCCAGCCGCTGAAGCGGGTCGGCGAGCGATTGAGCGCTCAGGTG
TACCGGCGGAACAGCTGGGCATGCTGGTTAATACGAGTGTAAGCCGCGATTTTCTAGAACCCTCGACGGC
GAGCATTGTACACGGGAAATTGGGTCTGCCTACCACTGCTATGAATTTTGATCTAGGCAACGCTTGCCTG
GGGTTCGTAAATGGAATGAATCTCGTGAGTACAATGATCGAGCGCGGTGAGATTGACCATGGCATTGTCG
TCAACGCGGAAAGCTCACGATTTGTAGTAGAAAGTACGATTGAGCGTCTGCTGACGAAGGGGACCCCTGA
AGTTCTACGTGAACAATTTGCCACTCTGACCCTAGGTAGCGGGGCGGTTGCGATGGTTCTTTCCCGTAAG
GGTACCGTGGACGATGGGCACGCCTACCTCGGAGGGCTGTCTCGCGCATCGACCCAACACGCTCATCTGT
GCACCGGCCATGCCCATGAAATGTTGACTGACTTACGCGGCCTGCTGGACGCTGGAATCGAGCTTGGTCA
CCTGACCTGGAAGGAGGCTGTTGACGCTTATGGTTGGGATCCAGATGGTTTTGATTTGTACGCACTGCAC
CAGGTAAGTCTGGTACATACACGAGCAGTGTGCGACACCCTGGGGATCGACCCACAACGTGTTCCACTGA
TCTTCCCAGAACATGGTAACATGGGCCCGGCTAGTGTACCGTATGTGCTGAGCAAAGCTGCCGAAGAAGG
TCGTCTGCGGAGGGGCGATAAAGCAGTATTGATGGGAATTGGCAGCGGTCTTAACGCTTGCGCGGCAGAA
GTTCATTGGTGACTCGAGCACCACCACCACCACCACTGAGATCCG
